Addgene plasmid #98385: UKNP5.2.1
Purpose: Expression of HCV E1E2 genes cloned from patient serum. United Kingdom Nottingham Panel x.xx.xx (genotype.patient number.clone number)
Depositing lab: Jonathan Ball. Depositing organization: University of Nottingham. Publication: A Diverse Panel of Hepatitis C Virus Glycoproteins for Use in Vaccine Research Reveals Extremes of Monoclonal Antibody Neutralization Resistance. Urbanowicz RA, McClure CP, Brown RJ, Tsoleridis T, Persson MA, Krey T, Irving WL, Ball JK, Tarr AW. J Virol. 2015 Dec 23;90(7):3288-301. doi: 10.1128/JVI.02700-15. PubMed 26699643.
Backbone
  Vector backbone: pCR3
  Backbone manufacturer: Invitrogen
  Vector type: Mammalian Expression
Growth in bacteria
  Bacterial resistance: Ampicillin, 100 μg/mL
  Growth temperature: 37°C
  Growth strain: DH5alpha
  Copy number: High Copy
Gene/Insert
  Gene/Insert name: HCV E1E2 (alt name: UKNP5.2.1)
  Species: Hepatitis C virus
  Insert size (bp): 1734
  GenBank ID: KU285226.1
  Cloning method: TOPO Cloning
  Sequencing primers: 5′ T7F; 3′ bGHR
Terms and licenses: Academic/Nonprofit Terms; Industry Terms: Not Available to Industry
How to cite: UKNP5.2.1 was a gift from Jonathan Ball (Addgene plasmid # 98385 ; http://n2t.net/addgene:98385 ; RRID:Addgene_98385)
