[The description below was written by a language model from this plasmid's Addgene catalogue record and pLannotate feature annotations shown in this document.]
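Description:
UKNP5.2.1 is a mammalian expression plasmid built on the Invitrogen pCR3 backbone that carries the E1E2 envelope glycoprotein coding region of hepatitis C virus, amplified from patient serum and inserted by TOPO cloning. It belongs to the United Kingdom Nottingham Panel, whose naming scheme encodes genotype, patient number and clone number, so this clone is genotype 5, patient 2, clone 1. The roughly 1.7 kb insert is picked up in the automated annotation as a fragment of the HCV polyprotein. The accompanying text about NS2 protease is generic to the matched polyprotein database entry and does not describe this insert, which the catalogue identifies as E1E2 only.

The insert sits downstream of the human cytomegalovirus immediate-early enhancer and promoter and is followed by the bovine growth hormone polyadenylation signal, giving strong constitutive expression in transfected mammalian cells. A T7 promoter lies between the CMV promoter and the insert, where it serves as a sequencing primer site and could support in vitro transcription. A short hit labelled as an HIV-1 LTR fragment next to the CMV promoter, along with other very short promoter and poly(A) fragments, is likely an annotation artefact. The backbone provides a high-copy ColE1/pUC-type origin and β-lactamase for ampicillin selection in E. coli, an f1 origin, and an SV40 promoter-driven NeoR/KanR cassette with an HSV TK poly(A) signal that would permit G418 selection in mammalian cells. The depositor and sequencing-derived records (about 6.8 kb) show the same feature layout.

The associated publication title indicates the panel is intended for vaccine research, particularly assessing how diverse patient-derived glycoproteins differ in sensitivity to monoclonal antibody neutralization.
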