Features (pLannotate 1.2.2; 17 found; start..end, strand, type, name):
      8..1738    +  CDS            POLG_HCVGL (fragment): Experimental evidence at protein level: Swiss-Prot protein existence level 1. [Protease NS2]: Cysteine protease required for the proteolytic auto-cleavage between the non-structural proteins NS2 and NS3 (By similarity). The N-terminus of NS3 is required for the function of NS2 protease (active region NS2-3) (By similarity). Promotes the initiation of viral particle assembly by mediating the interaction between structural and non-structural proteins (By similarity). From Hepatitis C virus (isolate Glasgow) (HCV).
   1823..2047    +  polyA_signal   bGH poly(A) signal: bovine growth hormone polyadenylation signal
   2051..2069    +  promoter       SV40 promoter (fragment): SV40 enhancer and early promoter
   2179..2767    -  rep_origin     ori: high-copy-number ColE1/pMB1/pBR322/pUC origin of replication
   2989..3005    +  polyA_signal   bGH poly(A) signal (fragment): bovine growth hormone polyadenylation signal
   3096..3143    -  polyA_signal   HSV TK poly(A) signal: herpes simplex virus thymidine kinase polyadenylation signal (Cole and Stacy, 1985)
   3202..3354    -  CDS            ble (fragment): BLE_KLEPN - Experimental evidence at protein level: Swiss-Prot protein existence level 1. Binding protein with a strong affinity to the bleomycin family of antibiotics. Binds to CL990; an antimitotic-antibiotic compound. From Klebsiella pneumoniae.
   3375..4163    -  CDS            NeoR/KanR: aminoglycoside phosphotransferase confers resistance to neomycin, kanamycin, and G418 (Geneticin®)
   4198..4555    -  promoter       SV40 promoter: SV40 enhancer and early promoter
   4557..4574    -  promoter       AmpR promoter (fragment): bla
   4615..5475    -  CDS            AmpR: β-lactamase; bla; confers resistance to ampicillin, carbenicillin, and related antibiotics
   5476..5580    -  promoter       AmpR promoter: bla
   5607..6035    +  rep_origin     f1 ori (sequence partly withheld): f1 bacteriophage origin of replication; arrow indicates direction of (+) strand synthesis
   6074..6453    +  enhancer       CMV enhancer: human cytomegalovirus immediate early enhancer
   6454..6657    +  promoter       CMV promoter: human cytomegalovirus (CMV) immediate early promoter
   6653..6686    +  LTR            5' LTR (truncated) (fragment): truncated 5' long terminal repeat (LTR) from HIV-1
   6702..6720    +  promoter       T7 promoter: promoter for bacteriophage T7 RNA polymerase
>Addgene plasmid #98385 | UKNP5.2.1 | depositor full sequence | sequence record 180291 | UKNP5.2.1 sequence 6801 bps
CACCATGGGTTGCTCTTTCTCTATCTTCATCCTTGCACTTCTCTCGTGCTTGACCGTCCCGGCCTCTGCA
GTTCCCTACCGAAATGCCTCTGGGGTCTATCACGTCACCAATGATTGCCCAAACTCTTCCATAGTTTACG
AGGCTAATGACCTGATCTTACACGCACCTGGTTGTGTGCCTTGTGTTAGGACAGGTAATGTCAGTAGGTG
CTGGGTCCAGATCACCCCCACGCTGTCAGCCCCGAGCCTTGGAGCAATCACGGCCCCTCTTCGGAGGGCC
GTCGACTACCTTGCGGGAGGGGCTGCCCTTTGCTCCGCGTTATACGTCGGAGACGCGTGTGGGGCAGTGT
TCTTGGTAGGCCAAATGTTCACCTATAGGCCTCGCCAGCATGCTACGGTGCAGGACTGCAACTGTTCTAT
CTACAGTGGCCACGTCACCGGCCACCGGATGGCATGGGACATGATGATGAATTGGTCACCCACGACAGCC
TTGCTGATGGCCCAGTTGCTACGGATCCCCCAGGTGGTCGTTGACATCATCGCCGGCGGCCACTGGGGGG
TCTTGTTCGCCGCCGCATACTTTGCGTCAGCGGCTAACTGGGCTAAGGTTGTGCTGGTCTTGTTCCTGTT
CGCAGGGGTTGATGCCGAAACCCACTCAGTGGGCGGTGTTGTCGCCCGCGACTTGCGCAGCCTGACCAGC
ATTTTCACCCCCGGGCCGCGGCAGAACTTGCAGCTCGTGAACACCAACGGGAGCTGGCACATCAACAGAA
CTGCTCTTAATTGTCAAGACAGCCTCCAGACTGGGTTTATAGCTGGCCTCCTGTACTTCAACAAGTTCAA
CTCCTCTGGGTGTCCAGAGCGGATGGCTAGCTGCAGGCCCCTTACTGCATTTGACCAGGGCTGGGGAACC
ATCAGCTATGCTGACATGTCGGGCCCCAGCGATGACAAGCCATACTGCTGGCACTATCCCCCACGACCGT
GCGGAGTGGTGCCAGCCCAAAGCGTCTGTGGCCCAGTCTACTGTTTTACACCCAGCCCAGTGGTCGTCGG
CACCACTGACCGCAGAGGGTATCCCACTTACAACTGGGGCAGCAATGAGACTGACGTCATTCTCTTGAAC
AGCACGAGGCCCCCTGCTGGCAGTTGGTTTGGCTGTACTTGGATGAACGCCACAGGGTTTGTGAAGACTT
GCGGAGCCCCGCCCTGCAACTTAGGGCCGACAGGCAACACCAGCCTTAAGTGTCCTACTGATTGCTTCCG
GAAGCACCCAGAAGCCACCTACACTAGGTGCGGGTCAGGGCCCTGGCTCACCCCCCGGTGTTTGGTGGAT
TACCCTTACAGGTTGTGGCATTATCCGTGCACCGTAAACTATACCATCTTCAAGGTGCGCATGTACATTG
GAGGCTTGGAGCACAGGCTCGATGCAGCTTGCAACTGGACCCGCGGTGAGCGATGTGATCTCGAAGACAG
AGATAGGGCCGAGCTGAGCCCGCTCCTGCACACCACCACACAGTGGGCCATATTGCCGTGCTCTTTCACA
CCCACGCCTGCTCTTAGCACTGGCCTCATACACTTACATCAAAATATAGTAGACACCCAGTATCTTTACG
GCCTGAGCTCCAGCATCATCTCGTGGGCCGTTAAGTGGGAGTATGTAGTACTGGCCTTTTTACTACTCGC
TGATGCCCGTATCTGTACCTGCCTATGGATCATGCTCCTAGTTTGCCAGGCTGAAGCATAAAAGCCGAAT
TCTGCAGATATCCAGCACAGTGGCGGCCGCTCGAGTCTAGAGGGCCCGTTTAAACCCGCTGATCAGCCTC
GACTGTGCCTTCTAGTTGCCAGCCATCTGTTGTTTGCCCCTCCCCCGTGCCTTCCTTGACCCTGGAAGGT
GCCACTCCCACTGTCCTTTCCTAATAAAATGAGGAAATTGCATCGCATTGTCTGAGTAGGTGTCATTCTA
TTCTGGGGGGTGGGGTGGGGCAGGACAGCAAGGGGGAGGATTGGGAAGACAATAGCAGGCATGCTGGGGA
TGCGGTGGGCTCTATGGCTTCTGAGGCGGAAAGAACCAGTGGCGGTAATACGGTTATCCACAGAATCAGG
GGATAACGCAGGAAAGAACATGTGAGCAAAAGGCCAGCAAAAGGCCAGGAACCGTAAAAAGGCCGCGTTG
CTGGCGTTTTTCCATAGGCTCCGCCCCCCTGACGAGCATCACAAAAATCGACGCTCAAGTCAGAGGTGGC
GAAACCCGACAGGACTATAAAGATACCAGGCGTTTCCCCCTGGAAGCTCCCTCGTGCGCTCTCCTGTTCC
GACCCTGCCGCTTACCGGATACCTGTCCGCCTTTCTCCCTTCGGGAAGCGTGGCGCTTTCTCATAGCTCA
CGCTGTAGGTATCTCAGTTCGGTGTAGGTCGTTCGCTCCAAGCTGGGCTGTGTGCACGAACCCCCCGTTC
AGCCCGACCGCTGCGCCTTATCCGGTAACTATCGTCTTGAGTCCAACCCGGTAAGACACGACTTATCGCC
ACTGGCAGCAGCCACTGGTAACAGGATTAGCAGAGCGAGGTATGTAGGCGGTGCTACAGAGTTCTTGAAG
TGGTGGCCTAACTACGGCTACACTAGAAGGACAGTATTTGGTATCTGCGCTCTGCTGAAGCCAGTTACCT
TCGGAAAAAGAGTTGGTAGCTCTTGATCCGGCAAACAAACCACCGCTGGTAGCGGTGGTTTTTTTGTTTG
CAAGCAGCAGATTACGCGCAGAAAAAAAGGATCTCAAGAAGATCCTTTGATCTTTTCTACGGGGTCTGAC
GCTCAGTGGAACGAAAACTCACGTTAAGGGATTTTGGTCATGAGATTATCAAAAAGGATCTTCACCTAGA
TCCTTTTAAATTAAAAATGAAGTTTTAAATCAATCTAAAGTATATATGAGTAACCTGAGGCTATGGCAGG
GCCTGCCGCCCCGACGTTGGCTGCGAGCCCTGGGCCTTCACCCGAACTTGGGGGGTGGGGTGGGGAAAAG
GAAGAAACGCGGGCGTATTGGCCCCAATGGGGTCTCGGTGGGGTATCGACAGAGTGCCAGCCCTGGGACC
GAACCCCGCGTTTATGAACAAACGACCCAACACCGTGCGTTTTATTCTGTCTTTTTATTGCCGTCATAGC
GCGGGTTCCTTCCGGTATTGTCTCCTTCCGTGTTTCAGTTAGCCTCCCCCTAGGGTGGGCGAAGAACTCC
AGCATGAGATCCCCGCGCTGGAGGATCATCCAGCCGGCGTCCCGGAAAACGATTCCGAAGCCCAACCTTT
CATAGAAGGCGGCGGTGGAATCGAAATCTCGTGATGGCAGGTTGGGCGTCGCTTGGTCGGTCATTTCGAA
CCCCAGAGTCCCGCTCAGAAGAACTCGTCAAGAAGGCGATAGAAGGCGATGCGCTGCGAATCGGGAGCGG
CGATACCGTAAAGCACGAGGAAGCGGTCAGCCCATTCGCCGCCAAGCTCTTCAGCAATATCACGGGTAGC
CAACGCTATGTCCTGATAGCGGTCCGCCACACCCAGCCGGCCACAGTCGATGAATCCAGAAAAGCGGCCA
TTTTCCACCATGATATTCGGCAAGCAGGCATCGCCATGGGTCACGACGAGATCCTCGCCGTCGGGCATGC
TCGCCTTGAGCCTGGCGAACAGTTCGGCTGGCGCGAGCCCCTGATGCTCTTGATCATCCTGATCGACAAG
ACCGGCTTCCATCCGAGTACGTGCTCGCTCGATGCGATGTTTCGCTTGGTGGTCGAATGGGCAGGTAGCC
GGATCAAGCGTATGCAGCCGCCGCATTGCATCAGCCATGATGGATACTTTCTCGGCAGGAGCAAGGTGAG
ATGACAGGAGATCCTGCCCCGGCACTTCGCCCAATAGCAGCCAGTCCCTTCCCGCTTCAGTGACAACGTC
GAGCACAGCTGCGCAAGGAACGCCCGTCGTGGCCAGCCACGATAGCCGCGCTGCCTCGTCTTGCAGTTCA
TTCAGGGCACCGGACAGGTCGGTCTTGACAAAAAGAACCGGGCGCCCCTGCGCTGACAGCCGGAACACGG
CGGCATCAGAGCAGCCGATTGTCTGTTGTGCCCAGTCATAGCCGAATAGCCTCTCCACCCAAGCGGCCGG
AGAACCTGCGTGCAATCCATCTTGTTCAATCATGCGAAACGATCCTCATCCTGTCTCTTGATCGATCTTT
GCAAAAGCCTAGGCCTCCAAAAAAGCCTCCTCACTACTTCTGGAATAGCTCAGAGGCCGAGGCGGCCTCG
GCCTCTGCATAAATAAAAAAAATTAGTCAGCCATGGGGCGGAGAATGGGCGGAACTGGGCGGAGTTAGGG
GCGGGATGGGCGGAGTTAGGGGCGGGACTATGGTTGCTGACTAATTGAGATGCATGCTTTGCATACTTCT
GCCTGCTGGGGAGCCTGGGGACTTTCCACACCTGGTTGCTGACTAATTGAGATGCATGCTTTGCATACTT
CTGCCTGCTGGGGAGCCTGGGGACTTTCCACACCCTAACTGACACACATTCCACAGCTGGTTCTTTCCGC
CTCAGGACTCTTCCTTTTTCAATAAATCAATCTAAAGTATATATGAGTAAACTTGGTCTGACAGTTACCA
ATGCTTAATCAGTGAGGCACCTATCTCAGCGATCTGTCTATTTCGTTCATCCATAGTTGCCTGACTCCCC
GTCGTGTAGATAACTACGATACGGGAGGGCTTACCATCTGGCCCCAGTGCTGCAATGATACCGCGAGACC
CACGCTCACCGGCTCCAGATTTATCAGCAATAAACCAGCCAGCCGGAAGGGCCGAGCGCAGAAGTGGTCC
TGCAACTTTATCCGCCTCCATCCAGTCTATTAATTGTTGCCGGGAAGCTAGAGTAAGTAGTTCGCCAGTT
AATAGTTTGCGCAACGTTGTTGCCATTGCTACAGGCATCGTGGTGTCACGCTCGTCGTTTGGTATGGCTT
CATTCAGCTCCGGTTCCCAACGATCAAGGCGAGTTACATGATCCCCCATGTTGTGCAAAAAAGCGGTTAG
CTCCTTCGGTCCTCCGATCGTTGTCAGAAGTAAGTTGGCCGCAGTGTTATCACTCATGGTTATGGCAGCA
CTGCATAATTCTCTTACTGTCATGCCATCCGTAAGATGCTTTTCTGTGACTGGTGAGTACTCAACCAAGT
CATTCTGAGAATAGTGTATGCGGCGACCGAGTTGCTCTTGCCCGGCGTCAATACGGGATAATACCGCGCC
ACATAGCAGAACTTTAAAAGTGCTCATCATTGGAAAACGTTCTTCGGGGCGAAAACTCTCAAGGATCTTA
CCGCTGTTGAGATCCAGTTCGATGTAACCCACTCGTGCACCCAACTGATCTTCAGCATCTTTTACTTTCA
CCAGCGTTTCTGGGTGAGCAAAAACAGGAAGGCAAAATGCCGCAAAAAAGGGAATAAGGGCGACACGGAA
ATGTTGAATACTCATACTCTTCCTTTTTCAATATTATTGAAGCATTTATCAGGGTTATTGTCTCATGAGC
GGATACATATTTGAATGTATTTAGAAAAATAAACAAATAGGGGTTCCGCGCACATTTCCCCGAAAAGTGC
CACCTG
[124 nt withheld, positions 5607-5730]
C
[91 nt withheld, positions 5732-5822]
A
[49 nt withheld, positions 5824-5872]
CCTTTGACGTTGGAGTCCACGTTCTTT
[37 nt withheld, positions 5900-5936]
ACCCTATCTCGGTCTATTCTTTTGATTTATAAGGGATTTTGCCGATTTCGGCCTATTGGTTAAAAAATGA
GCTGATTTAACAAAAATTTAACGCGAATTTTAACAAAATATTAACGCTTACAATTTACGCGCGCGTTGAC
ATTGATTATTGACTAGTTATTAATAGTAATCAATTACGGGGTCATTAGTTCATAGCCCATATATGGAGTT
CCGCGTTACATAACTTACGGTAAATGGCCCGCCTGGCTGACCGCCCAACGACCCCCGCCCATTGACGTCA
ATAATGACGTATGTTCCCATAGTAACGCCAATAGGGACTTTCCATTGACGTCAATGGGTGGACTATTTAC
GGTAAACTGCCCACTTGGCAGTACATCAAGTGTATCATATGCCAAGTACGCCCCCTATTGACGTCAATGA
CGGTAAATGGCCCGCCTGGCATTATGCCCAGTACATGACCTTATGGGACTTTCCTACTTGGCAGTACATC
TACGTATTAGTCATCGCTATTACCATGGTGATGCGGTTTTGGCAGTACATCAATGGGCGTGGATAGCGGT
TTGACTCACGGGGATTTCCAAGTCTCCACCCCATTGACGTCAATGGGAGTTTGTTTTGGCACCAAAATCA
ACGGGACTTTCCAAAATGTCGTAACAACTCCGCCCCATTGACGCAAATGGGCGGTAGGCGTGTACGGTGG
GAGGTCTATATAAGCAGAGCTCTCTGGCTAACTAGAGAACCCACTGCTTACTGGCTTATCGAAATTAATA
CGACTCACTATAGGGAGACCCAAGCTGGCTAGCGTTTAAACTTAAGCTTGGTACCGAGCTCGGATCCACT
AGTCCAGTGTGGTGGAATTCGGCTT
