Features (pLannotate 1.2.2; 17 found; start..end, strand, type, name):
      4..1734    +  CDS            POLG_HCVGL (fragment): Experimental evidence at protein level: Swiss-Prot protein existence level 1. [Protease NS2]: Cysteine protease required for the proteolytic auto-cleavage between the non-structural proteins NS2 and NS3 (By similarity). The N-terminus of NS3 is required for the function of NS2 protease (active region NS2-3) (By similarity). Promotes the initiation of viral particle assembly by mediating the interaction between structural and non-structural proteins (By similarity). From Hepatitis C virus (isolate Glasgow) (HCV).
   1819..2043    +  polyA_signal   bGH poly(A) signal: bovine growth hormone polyadenylation signal
   2047..2065    +  promoter       SV40 promoter (fragment): SV40 enhancer and early promoter
   2175..2763    -  rep_origin     ori: high-copy-number ColE1/pMB1/pBR322/pUC origin of replication
   2985..3001    +  polyA_signal   bGH poly(A) signal (fragment): bovine growth hormone polyadenylation signal
   3092..3139    -  polyA_signal   HSV TK poly(A) signal: herpes simplex virus thymidine kinase polyadenylation signal (Cole and Stacy, 1985)
   3198..3350    -  CDS            ble (fragment): BLE_KLEPN - Experimental evidence at protein level: Swiss-Prot protein existence level 1. Binding protein with a strong affinity to the bleomycin family of antibiotics. Binds to CL990; an antimitotic-antibiotic compound. From Klebsiella pneumoniae.
   3371..4165    -  CDS            NeoR/KanR: aminoglycoside phosphotransferase from Tn5; aph(3')-II (or nptII); confers resistance to neomycin, kanamycin, and G418 (Geneticin®)
   4200..4557    -  promoter       SV40 promoter: SV40 enhancer and early promoter
   4559..4576    -  promoter       AmpR promoter (fragment): bla
   4617..5477    -  CDS            AmpR: β-lactamase; bla; confers resistance to ampicillin, carbenicillin, and related antibiotics
   5478..5582    -  promoter       AmpR promoter: bla
   5609..6037    +  rep_origin     f1 ori (sequence partly withheld): f1 bacteriophage origin of replication; arrow indicates direction of (+) strand synthesis
   6076..6455    +  enhancer       CMV enhancer: human cytomegalovirus immediate early enhancer
   6456..6659    +  promoter       CMV promoter: human cytomegalovirus (CMV) immediate early promoter
   6655..6688    +  LTR            5' LTR (truncated) (fragment): truncated 5' long terminal repeat (LTR) from HIV-1
   6704..6722    +  promoter       T7 promoter: promoter for bacteriophage T7 RNA polymerase
>Addgene plasmid #98385 | UKNP5.2.1 | addgene full sequence | sequence record 190105 | Addgene NGS Result
ATGGGTTGCTCTTTCTCTATCTTCATCCTTGCACTTCTCTCGTGCTTGACCGTCCCGGCCTCTGCAGTTC
CCTACCGAAATGCCTCTGGGGTCTATCACGTCACCAATGATTGCCCAAACTCTTCCATAGTTTACGAGGC
TAATGACCTGATCTTACACGCACCTGGTTGTGTGCCTTGTGTTAGGACAGGTAATGTCAGTAGGTGCTGG
GTCCAGATCACCCCCACGCTGTCAGCCCCGAGCCTTGGAGCAATCACGGCCCCTCTTCGGAGGGCCGTCG
ACTACCTTGCGGGAGGGGCTGCCCTTTGCTCCGCGTTATACGTCGGAGACGCGTGTGGGGCAGTGTTCTT
GGTAGGCCAAATGTTCACCTATAGGCCTCGCCAGCATGCTACGGTGCAGGACTGCAACTGTTCTATCTAC
AGTGGCCACGTCACCGGCCACCGGATGGCATGGGACATGATGATGAATTGGTCACCCACGACAGCCTTGC
TGATGGCCCAGTTGCTACGGATCCCCCAGGTGGTCGTTGACATCATCGCCGGCGGCCACTGGGGGGTCTT
GTTCGCCGCCGCATACTTTGCGTCAGCGGCTAACTGGGCTAAGGTTGTGCTGGTCTTGTTCCTGTTCGCA
GGGGTTGATGCCGAAACCCACTCAGTGGGCGGTGTTGTCGCCCGCGACTTGCGCAGCCTGACCAGCATTT
TCACCCCCGGGCCGCGGCAGAACTTGCAGCTCGTGAACACCAACGGGAGCTGGCACATCAACAGAACTGC
TCTTAATTGTCAAGACAGCCTCCAGACTGGGTTTATAGCTGGCCTCCTGTACTTCAACAAGTTCAACTCC
TCTGGGTGTCCAGAGCGGATGGCTAGCTGCAGGCCCCTTACTGCATTTGACCAGGGCTGGGGAACCATCA
GCTATGCTGACATGTCGGGCCCCAGCGATGACAAGCCATACTGCTGGCACTATCCCCCACGACCGTGCGG
AGTGGTGCCAGCCCAAAGCGTCTGTGGCCCAGTCTACTGTTTTACACCCAGCCCAGTGGTCGTCGGCACC
ACTGACCGCAGAGGGTATCCCACTTACAACTGGGGCAGCAATGAGACTGACGTCATTCTCTTGAACAGCA
CGAGGCCCCCTGCTGGCAGTTGGTTTGGCTGTACTTGGATGAACGCCACAGGGTTTGTGAAGACTTGCGG
AGCCCCGCCCTGCAACTTAGGGCCGACAGGCAACACCAGCCTTAAGTGTCCTACTGATTGCTTCCGGAAG
CACCCAGAAGCCACCTACACTAGGTGCGGGTCAGGGCCCTGGCTCACCCCCCGGTGTTTGGTGGATTACC
CTTACAGGTTGTGGCATTATCCGTGCACCGTAAACTATACCATCTTCAAGGTGCGCATGTACATTGGAGG
CTTGGAGCACAGGCTCGATGCAGCTTGCAACTGGACCCGCGGTGAGCGATGTGATCTCGAAGACAGAGAT
AGGGCCGAGCTGAGCCCGCTCCTGCACACCACCACACAGTGGGCCATATTGCCGTGCTCTTTCACACCCA
CGCCTGCTCTTAGCACTGGCCTCATACACTTACATCAAAATATAGTAGACACCCAGTATCTTTACGGCCT
GAGCTCCAGCATCATCTCGTGGGCCGTTAAGTGGGAGTATGTAGTACTGGCCTTTTTACTACTCGCTGAT
GCCCGTATCTGTACCTGCCTATGGATCATGCTCCTAGTTTGCCAGGCTGAAGCATAAAAGCCGAATTCTG
CAGATATCCAGCACAGTGGCGGCCGCTCGAGTCTAGAGGGCCCGTTTAAACCCGCTGATCAGCCTCGACT
GTGCCTTCTAGTTGCCAGCCATCTGTTGTTTGCCCCTCCCCCGTGCCTTCCTTGACCCTGGAAGGTGCCA
CTCCCACTGTCCTTTCCTAATAAAATGAGGAAATTGCATCGCATTGTCTGAGTAGGTGTCATTCTATTCT
GGGGGGTGGGGTGGGGCAGGACAGCAAGGGGGAGGATTGGGAAGACAATAGCAGGCATGCTGGGGATGCG
GTGGGCTCTATGGCTTCTGAGGCGGAAAGAACCAGTGGCGGTAATACGGTTATCCACAGAATCAGGGGAT
AACGCAGGAAAGAACATGTGAGCAAAAGGCCAGCAAAAGGCCAGGAACCGTAAAAAGGCCGCGTTGCTGG
CGTTTTTCCATAGGCTCCGCCCCCCTGACGAGCATCACAAAAATCGACGCTCAAGTCAGAGGTGGCGAAA
CCCGACAGGACTATAAAGATACCAGGCGTTTCCCCCTGGAAGCTCCCTCGTGCGCTCTCCTGTTCCGACC
CTGCCGCTTACCGGATACCTGTCCGCCTTTCTCCCTTCGGGAAGCGTGGCGCTTTCTCATAGCTCACGCT
GTAGGTATCTCAGTTCGGTGTAGGTCGTTCGCTCCAAGCTGGGCTGTGTGCACGAACCCCCCGTTCAGCC
CGACCGCTGCGCCTTATCCGGTAACTATCGTCTTGAGTCCAACCCGGTAAGACACGACTTATCGCCACTG
GCAGCAGCCACTGGTAACAGGATTAGCAGAGCGAGGTATGTAGGCGGTGCTACAGAGTTCTTGAAGTGGT
GGCCTAACTACGGCTACACTAGAAGAACAGTATTTGGTATCTGCGCTCTGCTGAAGCCAGTTACCTTCGG
AAAAAGAGTTGGTAGCTCTTGATCCGGCAAACAAACCACCGCTGGTAGCGGTGGTTTTTTTGTTTGCAAG
CAGCAGATTACGCGCAGAAAAAAAGGATCTCAAGAAGATCCTTTGATCTTTTCTACGGGGTCTGACGCTC
AGTGGAACGAAAACTCACGTTAAGGGATTTTGGTCATGAGATTATCAAAAAGGATCTTCACCTAGATCCT
TTTAAATTAAAAATGAAGTTTTAAATCAATCTAAAGTATATATGAGTAACCTGAGGCTATGGCAGGGCCT
GCCGCCCCGACGTTGGCTGCGAGCCCTGGGCCTTCACCCGAACTTGGGGGGTGGGGTGGGGAAAAGGAAG
AAACGCGGGCGTATTGGCCCCAATGGGGTCTCGGTGGGGTATCGACAGAGTGCCAGCCCTGGGACCGAAC
CCCGCGTTTATGAACAAACGACCCAACACCGTGCGTTTTATTCTGTCTTTTTATTGCCGTCATAGCGCGG
GTTCCTTCCGGTATTGTCTCCTTCCGTGTTTCAGTTAGCCTCCCCCTAGGGTGGGCGAAGAACTCCAGCA
TGAGATCCCCGCGCTGGAGGATCATCCAGCCGGCGTCCCGGAAAACGATTCCGAAGCCCAACCTTTCATA
GAAGGCGGCGGTGGAATCGAAATCTCGTGATGGCAGGTTGGGCGTCGCTTGGTCGGTCATTTCGAACCCC
AGAGTCCCGCTCAGAAGAACTCGTCAAGAAGGCGATAGAAGGCGATGCGCTGCGAATCGGGAGCGGCGAT
ACCGTAAAGCACGAGGAAGCGGTCAGCCCATTCGCCGCCAAGCTCTTCAGCAATATCACGGGTAGCCAAC
GCTATGTCCTGATAGCGGTCCGCCACACCCAGCCGGCCACAGTCGATGAATCCAGAAAAGCGGCCATTTT
CCACCATGATATTCGGCAAGCAGGCATCGCCATGGGTCACGACGAGATCCTCGCCGTCGGGCATGCTCGC
CTTGAGCCTGGCGAACAGTTCGGCTGGCGCGAGCCCCTGATGCTCTTCGTCCAGATCATCCTGATCGACA
AGACCGGCTTCCATCCGAGTACGTGCTCGCTCGATGCGATGTTTCGCTTGGTGGTCGAATGGGCAGGTAG
CCGGATCAAGCGTATGCAGCCGCCGCATTGCATCAGCCATGATGGATACTTTCTCGGCAGGAGCAAGGTG
AGATGACAGGAGATCCTGCCCCGGCACTTCGCCCAATAGCAGCCAGTCCCTTCCCGCTTCAGTGACAACG
TCGAGCACAGCTGCGCAAGGAACGCCCGTCGTGGCCAGCCACGATAGCCGCGCTGCCTCGTCTTGCAGTT
CATTCAGGGCACCGGACAGGTCGGTCTTGACAAAAAGAACCGGGCGCCCCTGCGCTGACAGCCGGAACAC
GGCGGCATCAGAGCAGCCGATTGTCTGTTGTGCCCAGTCATAGCCGAATAGCCTCTCCACCCAAGCGGCC
GGAGAACCTGCGTGCAATCCATCTTGTTCAATCATGCGAAACGATCCTCATCCTGTCTCTTGATCGATCT
TTGCAAAAGCCTAGGCCTCCAAAAAAGCCTCCTCACTACTTCTGGAATAGCTCAGAGGCCGAGGCGGCCT
CGGCCTCTGCATAAATAAAAAAAATTAGTCAGCCATGGGGCGGAGAATGGGCGGAACTGGGCGGAGTTAG
GGGCGGGATGGGCGGAGTTAGGGGCGGGACTATGGTTGCTGACTAATTGAGATGCATGCTTTGCATACTT
CTGCCTGCTGGGGAGCCTGGGGACTTTCCACACCTGGTTGCTGACTAATTGAGATGCATGCTTTGCATAC
TTCTGCCTGCTGGGGAGCCTGGGGACTTTCCACACCCTAACTGACACACATTCCACAGCTGGTTCTTTCC
GCCTCAGGACTCTTCCTTTTTCAATAAATCAATCTAAAGTATATATGAGTAAACTTGGTCTGACAGTTAC
CAATGCTTAATCAGTGAGGCACCTATCTCAGCGATCTGTCTATTTCGTTCATCCATAGTTGCCTGACTCC
CCGTCGTGTAGATAACTACGATACGGGAGGGCTTACCATCTGGCCCCAGTGCTGCAATGATACCGCGAGA
CCCACGCTCACCGGCTCCAGATTTATCAGCAATAAACCAGCCAGCCGGAAGGGCCGAGCGCAGAAGTGGT
CCTGCAACTTTATCCGCCTCCATCCAGTCTATTAATTGTTGCCGGGAAGCTAGAGTAAGTAGTTCGCCAG
TTAATAGTTTGCGCAACGTTGTTGCCATTGCTACAGGCATCGTGGTGTCACGCTCGTCGTTTGGTATGGC
TTCATTCAGCTCCGGTTCCCAACGATCAAGGCGAGTTACATGATCCCCCATGTTGTGCAAAAAAGCGGTT
AGCTCCTTCGGTCCTCCGATCGTTGTCAGAAGTAAGTTGGCCGCAGTGTTATCACTCATGGTTATGGCAG
CACTGCATAATTCTCTTACTGTCATGCCATCCGTAAGATGCTTTTCTGTGACTGGTGAGTACTCAACCAA
GTCATTCTGAGAATAGTGTATGCGGCGACCGAGTTGCTCTTGCCCGGCGTCAATACGGGATAATACCGCG
CCACATAGCAGAACTTTAAAAGTGCTCATCATTGGAAAACGTTCTTCGGGGCGAAAACTCTCAAGGATCT
TACCGCTGTTGAGATCCAGTTCGATGTAACCCACTCGTGCACCCAACTGATCTTCAGCATCTTTTACTTT
CACCAGCGTTTCTGGGTGAGCAAAAACAGGAAGGCAAAATGCCGCAAAAAAGGGAATAAGGGCGACACGG
AAATGTTGAATACTCATACTCTTCCTTTTTCAATATTATTGAAGCATTTATCAGGGTTATTGTCTCATGA
GCGGATACATATTTGAATGTATTTAGAAAAATAAACAAATAGGGGTTCCGCGCACATTTCCCCGAAAAGT
GCCACCTG
[124 nt withheld, positions 5609-5732]
C
[91 nt withheld, positions 5734-5824]
A
[49 nt withheld, positions 5826-5874]
CCTTTGACGTTGGAGTCCACGTTCTTT
[37 nt withheld, positions 5902-5938]
ACCCTATCTCGGTCTATTCTTTTGATTTATAAGGGATTTTGCCGATTTCGGCCTATTGGTTAAAAAATGA
GCTGATTTAACAAAAATTTAACGCGAATTTTAACAAAATATTAACGCTTACAATTTACGCGCGCGTTGAC
ATTGATTATTGACTAGTTATTAATAGTAATCAATTACGGGGTCATTAGTTCATAGCCCATATATGGAGTT
CCGCGTTACATAACTTACGGTAAATGGCCCGCCTGGCTGACCGCCCAACGACCCCCGCCCATTGACGTCA
ATAATGACGTATGTTCCCATAGTAACGCCAATAGGGACTTTCCATTGACGTCAATGGGTGGAGTATTTAC
GGTAAACTGCCCACTTGGCAGTACATCAAGTGTATCATATGCCAAGTACGCCCCCTATTGACGTCAATGA
CGGTAAATGGCCCGCCTGGCATTATGCCCAGTACATGACCTTATGGGACTTTCCTACTTGGCAGTACATC
TACGTATTAGTCATCGCTATTACCATGGTGATGCGGTTTTGGCAGTACATCAATGGGCGTGGATAGCGGT
TTGACTCACGGGGATTTCCAAGTCTCCACCCCATTGACGTCAATGGGAGTTTGTTTTGGCACCAAAATCA
ACGGGACTTTCCAAAATGTCGTAACAACTCCGCCCCATTGACGCAAATGGGCGGTAGGCGTGTACGGTGG
GAGGTCTATATAAGCAGAGCTCTCTGGCTAACTAGAGAACCCACTGCTTACTGGCTTATCGAAATTAATA
CGACTCACTATAGGGAGACCCAAGCTGGCTAGCGTTTAAACTTAAGCTTGGTACCGAGCTCGGATCCACT
AGTCCAGTGTGGTGGAATTCGGCTTCACC
